Addgene plasmid #76869: TPR gRNA (BRDN0001149545)
Purpose: 3rd generation lentiviral gRNA plasmid targeting human TPR
Depositing lab: John Doench & David Root. Depositing organization: Broad Institute. Publication: Optimized sgRNA design to maximize activity and minimize off-target effects of CRISPR-Cas9. Doench JG, Fusi N, Sullender M, Hegde M, Vaimberg EW, Donovan KF, Smith I, Tothova Z, Wilen C, Orchard R, Virgin HW, Listgarten J, Root DE. Nat Biotechnol. 2016 Jan 18. doi: 10.1038/nbt.3437. PubMed 26780180.
Backbone
  Vector backbone: lentiGuide-Puro
  Backbone manufacturer: Zhang Lab (Addgene plasmid # 52963)
  Vector type: Mammalian Expression, Lentiviral, CRISPR
  Selectable markers: Puromycin
Growth in bacteria
  Bacterial resistance: Ampicillin, 100 μg/mL
  Growth temperature: 37°C
  Growth strain: DH5alpha
  Copy number: High Copy
Gene/Insert
  Gene/Insert name: TPR (alt names: TPR; NM_003292.2)
  gRNA/shRNA sequence: GGAGTGTAAAGCATCTTGGG
  Species: H. sapiens (human)
  Entrez Gene: TPR (a.k.a. MRT79)
  Promoter: hU6
  Cloning method: Unknown
  Sequencing primers: 5′ U6-F; 3′ pS2-R
Terms and licenses: Academic/Nonprofit Terms; Industry Terms: Not Available to Industry
Depositor comments: The gRNA was designed to target the following Genbank reference sequence(s): NM_003292.2. Note that this plasmid does NOT contain Cas9. It should be used in conjunction with lentiCas9-Blast (Addgene #52962) or otherwise with cell lines already expressing Cas9. Browse the full kinome gRNA library at http://www.addgene.org/pooled-library/broadgpp-human-kinome/ or visit http://www.broadinstitute.org/rnai/public/ for detailed protocols and information.
How to cite: TPR gRNA (BRDN0001149545) was a gift from John Doench & David Root (Addgene plasmid # 76869 ; http://n2t.net/addgene:76869 ; RRID:Addgene_76869)
