[The description below was written by a language model from this plasmid's Addgene catalogue record and pLannotate feature annotations shown in this document.]
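Description:
TPR gRNA (BRDN0001149545) is a third-generation lentiviral CRISPR guide plasmid built on the lentiGuide-Puro backbone, carrying a single guide RNA designed against human TPR (reference transcript NM_003292.2). It is maintained in E. coli as a high-copy plasmid through a ColE1/pUC-type origin and selected with ampicillin via the β-lactamase gene. An f1 origin, an SV40 origin and leftover lac, T7 and T3 cloning-vector elements are also annotated in the backbone.

The transfer cassette lies between an RSV promoter-driven truncated HIV-1 5' LTR and a self-inactivating ΔU3 3' LTR. The RSV/5' LTR hybrid makes genomic RNA production Tat-independent, which is characteristic of third-generation systems. The U3 deletion silences LTR promoter activity after integration. The Ψ packaging signal with an adjoining gag fragment, the Rev response element and a cPPT/CTS support packaging, nuclear export of the viral RNA and efficient transduction.

Within the provirus, a human U6 RNA polymerase III promoter drives the TPR-specific spacer fused to the Streptococcus pyogenes Cas9 guide scaffold. Downstream, the EF-1α core promoter with its intron A drives puromycin N-acetyltransferase for selection of transduced mammalian cells, followed by a WPRE to enhance transcript expression.

The plasmid does not encode Cas9, so it is meant to be paired with a separate Cas9 vector or used in cells that already express Cas9, to disrupt TPR. The depositor comments associate it with a human kinome gRNA library, whose guides were chosen using optimized design rules for high on-target activity and reduced off-target effects.
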