Features (pLannotate 1.2.2; 29 found; start..end, strand, type, name):
     14..80      +  CDS            small t antigen (fragment): SV40 (simian virus 40) small t antigen
    106..317     +  promoter       EF-1α core promoter: core promoter for human elongation factor EF-1α
    318..1256    +  intron         EF-1α intron A: intron upstream of the start codon of human EF-1α
   1278..1877    +  CDS            PuroR (fragment): puromycin N-acetyltransferase; pac from Streptomyces; confers resistance to puromycin
   1893..2481    +  misc_feature   WPRE: woodchuck hepatitis virus posttranscriptional regulatory element
   2532..2551    +  misc_feature   cPPT/CTS (fragment): central polypurine tract and central termination sequence of HIV-1
   2553..2786    +  LTR            3' LTR (ΔU3): self-inactivating 3' long terminal repeat (LTR) from HIV-1
   2864..2985    +  polyA_signal   SV40 poly(A) signal: SV40 polyadenylation signal
   3025..3160    +  rep_origin     SV40 ori: SV40 origin of replication
   3181..3199    -  promoter       T7 promoter: promoter for bacteriophage T7 RNA polymerase
   3207..3362    +  CDS            lacZα (fragment): LacZα fragment of β-galactosidase; lacZ fragment
   3367..3795    +  rep_origin     f1 ori (sequence partly withheld): f1 bacteriophage origin of replication; arrow indicates direction of (+) strand synthesis
   3848..3952    +  promoter       AmpR promoter: bla
   3953..4813    +  CDS            AmpR: β-lactamase; bla; confers resistance to ampicillin, carbenicillin, and related antibiotics
   4984..5572    +  rep_origin     ori: high-copy-number ColE1/pMB1/pBR322/pUC origin of replication
   5755..5847    +  CDS            lacI (fragment): lac repressor; lacI; The lac repressor binds to the lac operator to inhibit transcription in E. coli. This inhibition can be relieved by adding lactose or isopropyl-β-D-thiogalactopyranoside (IPTG).
   5860..5881    +  protein_bind   CAP binding site: CAP binding activates transcription in the presence of cAMP. E. coli catabolite activator protein
   5896..5926    +  promoter       lac promoter: promoter for the E. coli lac operon
   5934..5950    +  protein_bind   lac operator: The lac repressor binds to the lac operator to inhibit transcription in E. coli. This inhibition can be relieved by adding lactose or isopropyl-β-D-thiogalactopyranoside (IPTG). lac repressor encoded by lacI
   5995..6013    +  promoter       T3 promoter: promoter for bacteriophage T3 RNA polymerase
   6041..6267    +  promoter       RSV promoter: Rous sarcoma virus enhancer/promoter
   6268..6448    +  LTR            5' LTR (truncated): truncated 5' long terminal repeat (LTR) from HIV-1
   6495..6620    +  misc_feature   HIV-1 Ψ: packaging signal of human immunodeficiency virus type 1
   6604..6967    +  CDS            HIV-1 gag (fragment): gag protein from human immunodeficiency virus 1; gag
   7113..7346    +  misc_feature   RRE: The Rev response element (RRE) of HIV-1 allows for Rev-dependent mRNA export from the nucleus to the cytoplasm.
   7723..7749    +  CDS            Rev (fragment): human immunodeficiency virus 1 (HIV-1) Rev protein; rev; enhances nuclear export of unspliced and incompletely spliced viral mRNAs
   7753..7993    +  promoter       U6 promoter: RNA polymerase III promoter for human U6 snRNA
   8023..8098    +  misc_RNA       gRNA scaffold: guide RNA scaffold for the Streptococcus pyogenes CRISPR/Cas9 system
   8154..8271    +  misc_feature   cPPT/CTS: central polypurine tract and central termination sequence of HIV-1
>Addgene plasmid #76869 | TPR gRNA (BRDN0001149545) | addgene full sequence | sequence record 186666 | Addgene Assembled Sequence
CCCGGGTGCAAAGATGGATAAAGTTTTAAACAGAGAGGAATCTTTGCAGCTAATGGACCTTCTAGGTCTT
GAAAGGAGTGGGAATTGGCTCCGGTGCCCGTCAGTGGGCAGAGCGCACATCGCCCACAGTCCCCGAGAAG
TTGGGGGGAGGGGTCGGCAATTGATCCGGTGCCTAGAGAAGGTGGCGCGGGGTAAACTGGGAAAGTGATG
TCGTGTACTGGCTCCGCCTTTTTCCCGAGGGTGGGGGAGAACCGTATATAAGTGCAGTAGTCGCCGTGAA
CGTTCTTTTTCGCAACGGGTTTGCCGCCAGAACACAGGTAAGTGCCGTGTGTGGTTCCCGCGGGCCTGGC
CTCTTTACGGGTTATGGCCCTTGCGTGCCTTGAATTACTTCCACCTGGCTGCAGTACGTGATTCTTGATC
CCGAGCTTCGGGTTGGAAGTGGGTGGGAGAGTTCGAGGCCTTGCGCTTAAGGAGCCCCTTCGCCTCGTGC
TTGAGTTGAGGCCTGGCCTGGGCGCTGGGGCCGCCGCGTGCGAATCTGGTGGCACCTTCGCGCCTGTCTC
GCTGCTTTCGATAAGTCTCTAGCCATTTAAAATTTTTGATGACCTGCTGCGACGCTTTTTTTCTGGCAAG
ATAGTCTTGTAAATGCGGGCCAAGATCTGCACACTGGTATTTCGGTTTTTGGGGCCGCGGGCGGCGACGG
GGCCCGTGCGTCCCAGCGCACATGTTCGGCGAGGCGGGGCCTGCGAGCGCGGCCACCGAGAATCGGACGG
GGGTAGTCTCAAGCTGGCCGGCCTGCTCTGGTGCCTGGCCTCGCGCCGCCGTGTATCGCCCCGCCCTGGG
CGGCAAGGCTGGCCCGGTCGGCACCAGTTGCGTGAGCGGAAAGATGGCCGCTTCCCGGCCCTGCTGCAGG
GAGCTCAAAATGGAGGACGCGGCGCTCGGGAGAGCGGGCGGGTGAGTCACCCACACAAAGGAAAAGGGCC
TTTCCGTCCTCAGCCGTCGCTTCATGTGACTCCACGGAGTACCGGGCGCCGTCCAGGCACCTCGATTAGT
TCTCGAGCTTTTGGAGTACGTCGTCTTTAGGTTGGGGGGAGGGGTTTTATGCGATGGAGTTTCCCCACAC
TGAGTGGGTGGAGACTGAAGTTAGGCCAGCTTGGCACTTGATGTAATTCTCCTTGGAATTTGCCCTTTTT
GAGTTTGGATCTTGGTTCATTCTCAAGCCTCAGACAGTGGTTCAAAGTTTTTTTCTTCCATTTCAGGTGT
CGTGACGTACGGCCACCATGACCGAGTACAAGCCCACGGTGCGCCTCGCCACCCGCGACGACGTCCCCAG
GGCCGTACGCACCCTCGCCGCCGCGTTCGCCGACTACCCCGCCACGCGCCACACCGTCGATCCGGACCGC
CACATCGAGCGGGTCACCGAGCTGCAAGAACTCTTCCTCACGCGCGTCGGGCTCGACATCGGCAAGGTGT
GGGTCGCGGACGACGGCGCCGCCGTGGCGGTCTGGACCACGCCGGAGAGCGTCGAAGCGGGGGCGGTGTT
CGCCGAGATCGGCCCGCGCATGGCCGAGTTGAGCGGTTCCCGGCTGGCCGCGCAGCAACAGATGGAAGGC
CTCCTGGCGCCGCACCGGCCCAAGGAGCCCGCGTGGTTCCTGGCCACCGTCGGAGTCTCGCCCGACCACC
AGGGCAAGGGTCTGGGCAGCGCCGTCGTGCTCCCCGGAGTGGAGGCGGCCGAGCGCGCCGGGGTGCCCGC
CTTCCTGGAGACCTCCGCGCCCCGCAACCTCCCCTTCTACGAGCGGCTCGGCTTCACCGTCACCGCCGAC
GTCGAGGTGCCCGAAGGACCGCGCACCTGGTGCATGACCCGCAAGCCCGGTGCCTGAACGCGTTAAGTCG
ACAATCAACCTCTGGATTACAAAATTTGTGAAAGATTGACTGGTATTCTTAACTATGTTGCTCCTTTTAC
GCTATGTGGATACGCTGCTTTAATGCCTTTGTATCATGCTATTGCTTCCCGTATGGCTTTCATTTTCTCC
TCCTTGTATAAATCCTGGTTGCTGTCTCTTTATGAGGAGTTGTGGCCCGTTGTCAGGCAACGTGGCGTGG
TGTGCACTGTGTTTGCTGACGCAACCCCCACTGGTTGGGGCATTGCCACCACCTGTCAGCTCCTTTCCGG
GACTTTCGCTTTCCCCCTCCCTATTGCCACGGCGGAACTCATCGCCGCCTGCCTTGCCCGCTGCTGGACA
GGGGCTCGGCTGTTGGGCACTGACAATTCCGTGGTGTTGTCGGGGAAATCATCGTCCTTTCCTTGGCTGC
TCGCCTGTGTTGCCACCTGGATTCTGCGCGGGACGTCCTTCTGCTACGTCCCTTCGGCCCTCAATCCAGC
GGACCTTCCTTCCCGCGGCCTGCTGCCGGCTCTGCGGCCTCTTCCGCGTCTTCGCCTTCGCCCTCAGACG
AGTCGGATCTCCCTTTGGGCCGCCTCCCCGCGTCGACTTTAAGACCAATGACTTACAAGGCAGCTGTAGA
TCTTAGCCACTTTTTAAAAGAAAAGGGGGGACTGGAAGGGCTAATTCACTCCCAACGAAGACAAGATCTG
CTTTTTGCTTGTACTGGGTCTCTCTGGTTAGACCAGATCTGAGCCTGGGAGCTCTCTGGCTAACTAGGGA
ACCCACTGCTTAAGCCTCAATAAAGCTTGCCTTGAGTGCTTCAAGTAGTGTGTGCCCGTCTGTTGTGTGA
CTCTGGTAACTAGAGATCCCTCAGACCCTTTTAGTCAGTGTGGAAAATCTCTAGCAGTACGTATAGTAGT
TCATGTCATCTTATTATTCAGTATTTATAACTTGCAAAGAAATGAATATCAGAGAGTGAGAGGAACTTGT
TTATTGCAGCTTATAATGGTTACAAATAAAGCAATAGCATCACAAATTTCACAAATAAAGCATTTTTTTC
ACTGCATTCTAGTTGTGGTTTGTCCAAACTCATCAATGTATCTTATCATGTCTGGCTCTAGCTATCCCGC
CCCTAACTCCGCCCATCCCGCCCCTAACTCCGCCCAGTTCCGCCCATTCTCCGCCCCATGGCTGACTAAT
TTTTTTTATTTATGCAGAGGCCGAGGCCGCCTCGGCCTCTGAGCTATTCCAGAAGTAGTGAGGAGGCTTT
TTTGGAGGCCTAGGGACGTACCCAATTCGCCCTATAGTGAGTCGTATTACGCGCGCTCACTGGCCGTCGT
TTTACAACGTCGTGACTGGGAAAACCCTGGCGTTACCCAACTTAATCGCCTTGCAGCACATCCCCCTTTC
GCCAGCTGGCGTAATAGCGAAGAGGCCCGCACCGATCGCCCTTCCCAACAGTTGCGCAGCCTGAATGGCG
AATGGG
[124 nt withheld, positions 3367-3490]
C
[91 nt withheld, positions 3492-3582]
A
[49 nt withheld, positions 3584-3632]
CCTTTGACGTTGGAGTCCACGTTCTTT
[37 nt withheld, positions 3660-3696]
ACCCTATCTCGGTCTATTCTTTTGATTTATAAGGGATTTTGCCGATTTCGGCCTATTGGTTAAAAAATGA
GCTGATTTAACAAAAATTTAACGCGAATTTTAACAAAATATTAACGCTTACAATTTAGGTGGCACTTTTC
GGGGAAATGTGCGCGGAACCCCTATTTGTTTATTTTTCTAAATACATTCAAATATGTATCCGCTCATGAG
ACAATAACCCTGATAAATGCTTCAATAATATTGAAAAAGGAAGAGTATGAGTATTCAACATTTCCGTGTC
GCCCTTATTCCCTTTTTTGCGGCATTTTGCCTTCCTGTTTTTGCTCACCCAGAAACGCTGGTGAAAGTAA
AAGATGCTGAAGATCAGTTGGGTGCACGAGTGGGTTACATCGAACTGGATCTCAACAGCGGTAAGATCCT
TGAGAGTTTTCGCCCCGAAGAACGTTTTCCAATGATGAGCACTTTTAAAGTTCTGCTATGTGGCGCGGTA
TTATCCCGTATTGACGCCGGGCAAGAGCAACTCGGTCGCCGCATACACTATTCTCAGAATGACTTGGTTG
AGTACTCACCAGTCACAGAAAAGCATCTTACGGATGGCATGACAGTAAGAGAATTATGCAGTGCTGCCAT
AACCATGAGTGATAACACTGCGGCCAACTTACTTCTGACAACGATCGGAGGACCGAAGGAGCTAACCGCT
TTTTTGCACAACATGGGGGATCATGTAACTCGCCTTGATCGTTGGGAACCGGAGCTGAATGAAGCCATAC
CAAACGACGAGCGTGACACCACGATGCCTGTAGCAATGGCAACAACGTTGCGCAAACTATTAACTGGCGA
ACTACTTACTCTAGCTTCCCGGCAACAATTAATAGACTGGATGGAGGCGGATAAAGTTGCAGGACCACTT
CTGCGCTCGGCCCTTCCGGCTGGCTGGTTTATTGCTGATAAATCTGGAGCCGGTGAGCGTGGGTCTCGCG
GTATCATTGCAGCACTGGGGCCAGATGGTAAGCCCTCCCGTATCGTAGTTATCTACACGACGGGGAGTCA
GGCAACTATGGATGAACGAAATAGACAGATCGCTGAGATAGGTGCCTCACTGATTAAGCATTGGTAACTG
TCAGACCAAGTTTACTCATATATACTTTAGATTGATTTAAAACTTCATTTTTAATTTAAAAGGATCTAGG
TGAAGATCCTTTTTGATAATCTCATGACCAAAATCCCTTAACGTGAGTTTTCGTTCCACTGAGCGTCAGA
CCCCGTAGAAAAGATCAAAGGATCTTCTTGAGATCCTTTTTTTCTGCGCGTAATCTGCTGCTTGCAAACA
AAAAAACCACCGCTACCAGCGGTGGTTTGTTTGCCGGATCAAGAGCTACCAACTCTTTTTCCGAAGGTAA
CTGGCTTCAGCAGAGCGCAGATACCAAATACTGTTCTTCTAGTGTAGCCGTAGTTAGGCCACCACTTCAA
GAACTCTGTAGCACCGCCTACATACCTCGCTCTGCTAATCCTGTTACCAGTGGCTGCTGCCAGTGGCGAT
AAGTCGTGTCTTACCGGGTTGGACTCAAGACGATAGTTACCGGATAAGGCGCAGCGGTCGGGCTGAACGG
GGGGTTCGTGCACACAGCCCAGCTTGGAGCGAACGACCTACACCGAACTGAGATACCTACAGCGTGAGCT
ATGAGAAAGCGCCACGCTTCCCGAAGGGAGAAAGGCGGACAGGTATCCGGTAAGCGGCAGGGTCGGAACA
GGAGAGCGCACGAGGGAGCTTCCAGGGGGAAACGCCTGGTATCTTTATAGTCCTGTCGGGTTTCGCCACC
TCTGACTTGAGCGTCGATTTTTGTGATGCTCGTCAGGGGGGCGGAGCCTATGGAAAAACGCCAGCAACGC
GGCCTTTTTACGGTTCCTGGCCTTTTGCTGGCCTTTTGCTCACATGTTCTTTCCTGCGTTATCCCCTGAT
TCTGTGGATAACCGTATTACCGCCTTTGAGTGAGCTGATACCGCTCGCCGCAGCCGAACGACCGAGCGCA
GCGAGTCAGTGAGCGAGGAAGCGGAAGAGCGCCCAATACGCAAACCGCCTCTCCCCGCGCGTTGGCCGAT
TCATTAATGCAGCTGGCACGACAGGTTTCCCGACTGGAAAGCGGGCAGTGAGCGCAACGCAATTAATGTG
AGTTAGCTCACTCATTAGGCACCCCAGGCTTTACACTTTATGCTTCCGGCTCGTATGTTGTGTGGAATTG
TGAGCGGATAACAATTTCACACAGGAAACAGCTATGACCATGATTACGCCAAGCGCGCAATTAACCCTCA
CTAAAGGGAACAAAAGCTGGAGCTGCAAGCTTAATGTAGTCTTATGCAATACTCTTGTAGTCTTGCAACA
TGGTAACGATGAGTTAGCAACATGCCTTACAAGGAGAGAAAAAGCACCGTGCATGCCGATTGGTGGAAGT
AAGGTGGTACGATCGTGCCTTATTAGGAAGGCAACAGACGGGTCTGACATGGATTGGACGAACCACTGAA
TTGCCGCATTGCAGAGATATTGTATTTAAGTGCCTAGCTCGATACATAAACGGGTCTCTCTGGTTAGACC
AGATCTGAGCCTGGGAGCTCTCTGGCTAACTAGGGAACCCACTGCTTAAGCCTCAATAAAGCTTGCCTTG
AGTGCTTCAAGTAGTGTGTGCCCGTCTGTTGTGTGACTCTGGTAACTAGAGATCCCTCAGACCCTTTTAG
TCAGTGTGGAAAATCTCTAGCAGTGGCGCCCGAACAGGGACTTGAAAGCGAAAGGGAAACCAGAGGAGCT
CTCTCGACGCAGGACTCGGCTTGCTGAAGCGCGCACGGCAAGAGGCGAGGGGCGGCGACTGGTGAGTACG
CCAAAAATTTTGACTAGCGGAGGCTAGAAGGAGAGAGATGGGTGCGAGAGCGTCAGTATTAAGCGGGGGA
GAATTAGATCGCGATGGGAAAAAATTCGGTTAAGGCCAGGGGGAAAGAAAAAATATAAATTAAAACATAT
AGTATGGGCAAGCAGGGAGCTAGAACGATTCGCAGTTAATCCTGGCCTGTTAGAAACATCAGAAGGCTGT
AGACAAATACTGGGACAGCTACAACCATCCCTTCAGACAGGATCAGAAGAACTTAGATCATTATATAATA
CAGTAGCAACCCTCTATTGTGTGCATCAAAGGATAGAGATAAAAGACACCAAGGAAGCTTTAGACAAGAT
AGAGGAAGAGCAAAACAAAAGTAAGACCACCGCACAGCAAGCGGCCGCTGATCTTCAGACCTGGAGGAGG
AGATATGAGGGACAATTGGAGAAGTGAATTATATAAATATAAAGTAGTAAAAATTGAACCATTAGGAGTA
GCACCCACCAAGGCAAAGAGAAGAGTGGTGCAGAGAGAAAAAAGAGCAGTGGGAATAGGAGCTTTGTTCC
TTGGGTTCTTGGGAGCAGCAGGAAGCACTATGGGCGCAGCGTCAATGACGCTGACGGTACAGGCCAGACA
ATTATTGTCTGGTATAGTGCAGCAGCAGAACAATTTGCTGAGGGCTATTGAGGCGCAACAGCATCTGTTG
CAACTCACAGTCTGGGGCATCAAGCAGCTCCAGGCAAGAATCCTGGCTGTGGAAAGATACCTAAAGGATC
AACAGCTCCTGGGGATTTGGGGTTGCTCTGGAAAACTCATTTGCACCACTGCTGTGCCTTGGAATGCTAG
TTGGAGTAATAAATCTCTGGAACAGATTTGGAATCACACGACCTGGATGGAGTGGGACAGAGAAATTAAC
AATTACACAAGCTTAATACACTCCTTAATTGAAGAATCGCAAAACCAGCAAGAAAAGAATGAACAAGAAT
TATTGGAATTAGATAAATGGGCAAGTTTGTGGAATTGGTTTAACATAACAAATTGGCTGTGGTATATAAA
ATTATTCATAATGATAGTAGGAGGCTTGGTAGGTTTAAGAATAGTTTTTGCTGTACTTTCTATAGTGAAT
AGAGTTAGGCAGGGATATTCACCATTATCGTTTCAGACCCACCTCCCAACCCCGAGGGGACCCAGAGAGG
GCCTATTTCCCATGATTCCTTCATATTTGCATATACGATACAAGGCTGTTAGAGAGATAATTAGAATTAA
TTTGACTGTAAACACAAAGATATTAGTACAAAATACGTGACGTAGAAAGTAATAATTTCTTGGGTAGTTT
GCAGTTTTAAAATTATGTTTTAAAATGGACTATCATATGCTTACCGTAACTTGAAAGTATTTCGATTTCT
TGGCTTTATATATCTTGTGGAAAGGACGAAACACCGGGAGTGTAAAGCATCTTGGGGTTTTAGAGCTAGA
AATAGCAAGTTAAAATAAGGCTAGTCCGTTATCAACTTGAAAAAGTGGCACCGAGTCGGTGCTTTTTTAA
GCTTGGCGTAACTAGATCTTGAGACAAATGGCAGTATTCATCCACAATTTTAAAAGAAAAGGGGGGATTG
GGGGGTACAGTGCAGGGGAAAGAATAGTAGACATAATAGCAACAGACATACAAACTAAAGAATTACAAAA
ACAAATTACAAAAATTCAAAATTTTCGGGTTTATTACAGGGACAGCAGAGATCCACTTTGGCGCCGGCTC
GAGGGGG
