>Addgene plasmid #76869 | TPR gRNA (BRDN0001149545) | depositor partial sequence | sequence record 144329 | Target Sequence
GGAGTGTAAAGCATCTTGGG
