>Addgene plasmid #76869 | TPR gRNA (BRDN0001149545) | addgene partial sequence | sequence record 186665 | hU6-F
TAGAAAGTAATAATTTCTTGGGTAGTTTGCAGTTTTAAAATTATGTTTTAAAATGGACTATCATATGCTT
ACCGTAACTTGAAAGTATTTCGATTTCTTGGCTTTATATATCTTGTGGAAAGGACGAAACACCGGGAGTG
TAAAGCATCTTGGGGTTTTAGAGCTAGAAATAGCAAGTTAAAATAAGGCTAGTCCGTTATCAACTTGAAA
AAGTGGCACCGAGTCGGTGCTTTTTTAAGCTTGGCGTAACTAGATCTTGAGACAAATGGCAGTATTCATC
CACAATTTTAAAAGAAAAGGGGGGATTGGGGGGTACAGTGCAGGGGAAAGAATAGTAGACATAATAGCAA
CAGACATACAAACTAAAGAATTACAAAAACAAATTACAAAAATTCAAAATTTTCGGGTTTATTACAGGGA
CAGCAGAGATCCACTTTGGCGCCGGCTCGAGGGGGCCCGGGTGCAAAGATGGATAAAGTTTTAAACAGAG
AGGAATCTTTGCAGCTAATGGACCTTCTAGGTCTTGAAAGGAGTGGGAATTGGCTCCGGTGCCCGTCAGT
GGGCAGAGCG
